>Addgene plasmid #148319 | pT7-MS2-HA-C1-HsYTHDF2_AB | depositor full sequence | sequence record 290767 | Full Sequence
TAGTTATTAATAGTAATCAATTACGGGGTCATTAGTTCATAGCCCATATATGGAGTTCCGCGTTACATAA
CTTACGGTAAATGGCCCGCCTGGCTGACCGCCCAACGACCCCCGCCCATTGACGTCAATAATGACGTATG
TTCCCATAGTAACGCCAATAGGGACTTTCCATTGACGTCAATGGGTGGAGTATTTACGGTAAACTGCCCA
CTTGGCAGTACATCAAGTGTATCATATGCCAAGTACGCCCCCTATTGACGTCAATGACGGTAAATGGCCC
GCCTGGCATTATGCCCAGTACATGACCTTATGGGACTTTCCTACTTGGCAGTACATCTACGTATTAGTCA
TCGCTATTACCATGGTGATGCGGTTTTGGCAGTACATCAATGGGCGTGGATAGCGGTTTGACTCACGGGG
ATTTCCAAGTCTCCACCCCATTGACGTCAATGGGAGTTTGTTTTGGCACCAAAATCAACGGGACTTTCCA
AAATGTCGTAACAACTCCGCCCCATTGACGCAAATGGGCGGTAGGCGTGTACGGTGGGAGGTCTATATAA
GCAGAGCTCTCTGGCTAACTAGAGAACCCACTGCTTACTGGCTTATCGAAATTAATACGACTCACTATAG
GGAGACCCAAGCTCTAGCGCTACCGGTCGCCACCATGGCTTCTAACTTTACTCAGTTCGTTCTCGTCGAC
AATGGCGGAACTGGCGACGTGACTGTCGCCCCAAGCAACTTCGCTAACGGGGTCGCTGAATGGATCAGCT
CTAACTCGCGATCACAGGCTTACAAAGTAACCTGTAGCGTTCGTCAGAGCTCTGCGCAGAATCGCAAATA
CACCATCAAAGTCGAGGTGCCTAAAGTGGCAACCCAGACTGTTGGTGGTGAAGAGCTTCCTGTAGCCGGA
TGGAGATCTTACTTAAATATGGAACTAACCATTCCAATTTTCGCCACGAATTCCGACTGCGAGCTTATTG
TTAAGGCAATGCAAGGTCTCCTAAAAGATGGAAACCCGATTCCCTCGGCCATCGCGGCCAACTCCGGCAT
CTACGGAGGTGGAGGTGGATCTGGTGGATCTCCTCCACATATGGCTTACCCATACGATGTTCCAGATTAC
GCTCCTCCATCTCGAGCAATGTCGGCCAGCAGCCTCTTGGAGCAGAGACCAAAAGGTCAAGGAAACAAAG
TACAAAATGGATCTGTACATCAAAAGGATGGATTAAACGATGATGATTTTGAACCTTACTTGAGTCCACA
GGCAAGGCCCAATAATGCATATACTGCCATGTCAGATTCCTACTTACCCAGTTACTACAGTCCCTCCATT
GGCTTCTCCTATTCTTTGGGTGAAGCTGCTTGGTCTACGGGGGGTGACACAGCCATGCCCTACTTAACTT
CTTATGGACAGCTGAGCAACGGAGAGCCCCACTTCCTACCAGATGCAATGTTTGGGCAACCAGGAGCCCT
AGGTAGCACTCCATTTCTTGGTCAGCATGGTTTTAATTTCTTTCCCAGTGGGATTGACTTCTCAGCATGG
GGAAATAACAGTTCTCAGGGACAGTCTACTCAGAGCTCTGGATATAGTAGCAATTATGCTTATGCACCTA
GCTCCTTAGGTGGAGCCATGATTGATGGACAGTCAGCTTTTGCCAATGAGACCCTCAATAAGGCTCCTGG
CATGAATACTATAGACCAAGGGATGGCAGCACTGAAGTTGGGTAGCACAGAAGTTGCAAGCAATGTTCCA
AAAGTTGTAGGTTCTGCTGTTGGTAGCGGGTCCATTACTAGTAACATCGTGGCTTCCAATAGTTTGCCTC
CAGCCACCATTGCTCCTCCAAAACCAGCATCTTGGGCTGATATTGCTAGCAAGCCTGCAAAACAGCAACC
TAAACTGAAGACCAAGAATGGCATTGCAGGGTCAAGTCTTCCGCCACCCCCGATAAAGCATAACATGGAT
ATTGGAACTTGGGATAACAAGGGTCCCGTTGCAAAAGCCCCCTCACAGGCTTTGGTTCAGAATATAGGTC
AGCCAACCCAGGGGTCTCCTCAGCCTGTAGGTCAGCAGGCTAACAATAGCCCACCAGTGGCTCAGGCATC
AGTAGGGCAACAGACACAGCCATTGCCTCCACCTCCACCACAGCCTGCCCAGCTTTCAGTCCAGCAACAG
GCAGCTCAGCCAACCCGCTGGGTAGCACCTCGGAACCGTGGCAGTGGGTTCGGTCATAATGGGGTGGATG
GTAATGGAGTAGGACAGTCTCAGGCTGGTTCTGGATCTACTCCTTCAGAACCCCACCCAGTGTTGGAGAA
GCTTCGGTCCATTAATAACTATAACCCCAAAGATTTTGACTGGAATCTGAAACATGGCCGGGTTTTCATC
ATTAAGAGCTACTCTGAGGACGATATTCACCGTTCCATTAAGTATAATATTTGGTGCAGCACAGAGCATG
GTAACAAGAGACTGGATGCTGCTTATCGTTCCATGAACGGGAAAGGCCCCGTTTACTTACTTTTCAGTGT
CAACGGCAGTGGACACTTCTGTGGCGTGGCAGAAATGAAATCTGCTGTGGACTACAACACATGTGCAGGT
GTGTGGTCCCAGGACAAATGGAAGGGTCGTTTTGATGTCAGGTGGATTTTTGTGAAGGACGTTCCCAATA
GCCAACTGCGACACATTCGCCTAGAGAACAACGAGAATAAACCAGTGACCAACTCTAGGGACACTCAGGA
AGTGCCTCTGGAAAAGGCTAAGCAGGTGTTGAAAATTATAGCCAGCTACAAGCACACCACTTCCATTTTT
GATGACTTCTCACACTATGAGAAACGCCAAGAGGAAGAAGAAAGTGTTAAAAAGGAACGTCAAGGTCGTG
GGAAATAACCGCGGGCCCGGGATCCACCGGATCTAGATAACTGATCATAATCAGCCATACCACATTTGTA
GAGGTTTTACTTGCTTTAAAAAACCTCCCACACCTCCCCCTGAACCTGAAACATAAAATGAATGCAATTG
TTGTTGTTAACTTGTTTATTGCAGCTTATAATGGTTACAAATAAAGCAATAGCATCACAAATTTCACAAA
TAAAGCATTTTTTTCACTGCATTCTAGTTGTGGTTTGTCCAAACTCATCAATGTATCTTAACGCGTAAAT
TGTAAGCGTTAATATTTTGTTAAAATTCGCGTTAAATTTTTGTTAAATCAGCTCATTTTTTAACCAATAG
GCCGAAATCGGCAAAATCCCTTATAAATCAAAAGAATAGACCGAGATAGGGT
[37 nt withheld, positions 3273-3309]
AAAGAACGTGGACTCCAACGTCAAAGG
[49 nt withheld, positions 3337-3385]
T
[91 nt withheld, positions 3387-3477]
G
[124 nt withheld, positions 3479-3602]
CAGGTGGCACTTTTCGGGGAAATGTGCGCGGAACCCCTATTTGTTTATTTTTCTAAATACATTCAAATAT
GTATCCGCTCATGAGACAATAACCCTGATAAATGCTTCAATAATATTGAAAAAGGAAGAGTCCTGAGGCG
GAAAGAACCAGCTGTGGAATGTGTGTCAGTTAGGGTGTGGAAAGTCCCCAGGCTCCCCAGCAGGCAGAAG
TATGCAAAGCATGCATCTCAATTAGTCAGCAACCAGGTGTGGAAAGTCCCCAGGCTCCCCAGCAGGCAGA
AGTATGCAAAGCATGCATCTCAATTAGTCAGCAACCATAGTCCCGCCCCTAACTCCGCCCATCCCGCCCC
TAACTCCGCCCAGTTCCGCCCATTCTCCGCCCCATGGCTGACTAATTTTTTTTATTTATGCAGAGGCCGA
GGCCGCCTCGGCCTCTGAGCTATTCCAGAAGTAGTGAGGAGGCTTTTTTGGAGGCCTAGGCTTTTGCAAA
GATCGATCAAGAGACAGGATGAGGATCGTTTCGCATGATTGAACAAGATGGATTGCACGCAGGTTCTCCG
GCCGCTTGGGTGGAGAGGCTATTCGGCTATGACTGGGCACAACAGACAATCGGCTGCTCTGATGCCGCCG
TGTTCCGGCTGTCAGCGCAGGGGCGCCCGGTTCTTTTTGTCAAGACCGACCTGTCCGGTGCCCTGAATGA
ACTGCAAGACGAGGCAGCGCGGCTATCGTGGCTGGCCACGACGGGCGTTCCTTGCGCAGCTGTGCTCGAC
GTTGTCACTGAAGCGGGAAGGGACTGGCTGCTATTGGGCGAAGTGCCGGGGCAGGATCTCCTGTCATCTC
ACCTTGCTCCTGCCGAGAAAGTATCCATCATGGCTGATGCAATGCGGCGGCTGCATACGCTTGATCCGGC
TACCTGCCCATTCGACCACCAAGCGAAACATCGCATCGAGCGAGCACGTACTCGGATGGAAGCCGGTCTT
GTCGATCAGGATGATCTGGACGAAGAGCATCAGGGGCTCGCGCCAGCCGAACTGTTCGCCAGGCTCAAGG
CGAGCATGCCCGACGGCGAGGATCTCGTCGTGACCCATGGCGATGCCTGCTTGCCGAATATCATGGTGGA
AAATGGCCGCTTTTCTGGATTCATCGACTGTGGCCGGCTGGGTGTGGCGGACCGCTATCAGGACATAGCG
TTGGCTACCCGTGATATTGCTGAAGAGCTTGGCGGCGAATGGGCTGACCGCTTCCTCGTGCTTTACGGTA
TCGCCGCTCCCGATTCGCAGCGCATCGCCTTCTATCGCCTTCTTGACGAGTTCTTCTGAGCGGGACTCTG
GGGTTCGAAATGACCGACCAAGCGACGCCCAACCTGCCATCACGAGATTTCGATTCCACCGCCGCCTTCT
ATGAAAGGTTGGGCTTCGGAATCGTTTTCCGGGACGCCGGCTGGATGATCCTCCAGCGCGGGGATCTCAT
GCTGGAGTTCTTCGCCCACCCTAGGGGGAGGCTAACTGAAACACGGAAGGAGACAATACCGGAAGGAACC
CGCGCTATGACGGCAATAAAAAGACAGAATAAAACGCACGGTGTTGGGTCGTTTGTTCATAAACGCGGGG
TTCGGTCCCAGGGCTGGCACTCTGTCGATACCCCACCGAGACCCCATTGGGGCCAATACGCCCGCGTTTC
TTCCTTTTCCCCACCCCACCCCCCAAGTTCGGGTGAAGGCCCAGGGCTCGCAGCCAACGTCGGGGCGGCA
GGCCCTGCCATAGCCTCAGGTTACTCATATATACTTTAGATTGATTTAAAACTTCATTTTTAATTTAAAA
GGATCTAGGTGAAGATCCTTTTTGATAATCTCATGACCAAAATCCCTTAACGTGAGTTTTCGTTCCACTG
AGCGTCAGACCCCGTAGAAAAGATCAAAGGATCTTCTTGAGATCCTTTTTTTCTGCGCGTAATCTGCTGC
TTGCAAACAAAAAAACCACCGCTACCAGCGGTGGTTTGTTTGCCGGATCAAGAGCTACCAACTCTTTTTC
CGAAGGTAACTGGCTTCAGCAGAGCGCAGATACCAAATACTGTCCTTCTAGTGTAGCCGTAGTTAGGCCA
CCACTTCAAGAACTCTGTAGCACCGCCTACATACCTCGCTCTGCTAATCCTGTTACCAGTGGCTGCTGCC
AGTGGCGATAAGTCGTGTCTTACCGGGTTGGACTCAAGACGATAGTTACCGGATAAGGCGCAGCGGTCGG
GCTGAACGGGGGGTTCGTGCACACAGCCCAGCTTGGAGCGAACGACCTACACCGAACTGAGATACCTACA
GCGTGAGCTATGAGAAAGCGCCACGCTTCCCGAAGGGAGAAAGGCGGACAGGTATCCGGTAAGCGGCAGG
GTCGGAACAGGAGAGCGCACGAGGGAGCTTCCAGGGGGAAACGCCTGGTATCTTTATAGTCCTGTCGGGT
TTCGCCACCTCTGACTTGAGCGTCGATTTTTGTGATGCTCGTCAGGGGGGCGGAGCCTATGGAAAAACGC
CAGCAACGCGGCCTTTTTACGGTTCCTGGCCTTTTGCTGGCCTTTTGCTCACATGTTCTTTCCTGCGTTA
TCCCCTGATTCTGTGGATAACCGTATTACCGCCATGCAT
Features (pLannotate 1.2.2; 18 found; start..end, strand, type, name):
     61..364     +  enhancer       CMV enhancer: human cytomegalovirus immediate early enhancer
    365..568     +  promoter       CMV promoter: human cytomegalovirus (CMV) immediate early promoter
    564..597     +  LTR            5' LTR (truncated) (fragment): truncated 5' long terminal repeat (LTR) from HIV-1
    613..631     +  promoter       T7 promoter: promoter for bacteriophage T7 RNA polymerase
    668..1054    +  CDS            MS2: bacteriophage MS2 coat protein binds to a specific stem-loop structure in the viral RNA (Peabody, 1993)
   1097..1123    +  CDS            3xHA (fragment): three tandem HA epitope tags
   1139..2875    +  CDS            YTHDF2: YTHD2_HUMAN - Also known as HGRG8 From Homo sapiens (Human).
   2878..2900    +  misc_feature   MCS (fragment): multiple cloning site
   2912..2996    +  CDS            large T antigen (fragment): large T antigen from SV40 (simian virus 40)
   3019..3140    +  polyA_signal   SV40 poly(A) signal: SV40 polyadenylation signal
   3174..3602    -  rep_origin     f1 ori (sequence partly withheld): f1 bacteriophage origin of replication; arrow indicates direction of (+) strand synthesis
   3629..3733    +  promoter       AmpR promoter: bla
   3735..4092    +  promoter       SV40 promoter: SV40 enhancer and early promoter
   4127..4921    +  CDS            NeoR/KanR: aminoglycoside phosphotransferase from Tn5; aph(3')-II (or nptII); confers resistance to neomycin, kanamycin, and G418 (Geneticin®)
   4942..5094    +  CDS            ble (fragment): BLE_KLEPN - Experimental evidence at protein level: Swiss-Prot protein existence level 1. Binding protein with a strong affinity to the bleomycin family of antibiotics. Binds to CL990; an antimitotic-antibiotic compound. From Klebsiella pneumoniae.
   5153..5200    +  polyA_signal   HSV TK poly(A) signal: herpes simplex virus thymidine kinase polyadenylation signal (Cole and Stacy, 1985)
   5291..5307    -  polyA_signal   bGH poly(A) signal (fragment): bovine growth hormone polyadenylation signal
   5529..6117    +  rep_origin     ori: high-copy-number ColE1/pMB1/pBR322/pUC origin of replication
