[The description below was written by a language model from this plasmid's Addgene catalogue record and pLannotate feature annotations shown in this document.]
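Description:
pT7-MS2-HA-C1-HsYTHDF2_AB is a 6,231-nt mammalian expression plasmid that produces human YTHDF2 as an N-terminal fusion to the bacteriophage MS2 coat protein and an HA epitope. The catalogue lists the backbone as unknown. It is propagated in E. coli at high copy from a ColE1/pUC-type origin and also carries an f1 origin. Selection relies on a single Tn5 NeoR/KanR gene placed behind tandem bacterial (bla) and SV40 early promoters and followed by an HSV TK polyadenylation signal, so the same marker gives kanamycin resistance in bacteria and can give G418 resistance in mammalian cells.

The expression cassette is driven by the CMV immediate-early enhancer and promoter, with a T7 promoter just downstream that could also allow transcription by T7 RNA polymerase. The reading frame runs MS2 coat protein, then a short HA segment (annotated as a fragment of a 3xHA tag), then the YTHDF2 ORF, which the depositor notes was taken from transcript variant 1. It ends at residual multiple cloning site sequence and an SV40 poly(A) signal. The short hits to an HIV-1 LTR, SV40 large T antigen, ble and the bGH poly(A) are small fragments, most likely automated-annotation matches to flanking vector sequence rather than functional elements.

The stated purpose is simply mammalian expression of YTHDF2. Because the MS2 coat protein binds a specific RNA stem-loop, the design suits tethering assays, in which the fusion is recruited to a reporter mRNA bearing MS2 binding sites and the HA tag allows detection, although the record does not name this application. The depositor cautions that the supplied sequence may be theoretical or based on Sanger reads.
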