Addgene plasmid #148319: pT7-MS2-HA-C1-HsYTHDF2_AB
Purpose: Mammalian Expression of HsYTHDF2
Depositing lab: Elisa Izaurralde. Depositing organization: Max Planck Institute for Developmental Biology.
Backbone
  Vector backbone: Unknown
  Vector type: Mammalian Expression
Growth in bacteria
  Bacterial resistance: Kanamycin, 50 μg/mL
  Growth temperature: 37°C
  Growth strain: DH5alpha
  Copy number: High Copy
Gene/Insert
  Gene/Insert name: HsYTHDF2
  Species: H. sapiens (human)
  Entrez Gene: YTHDF2 (a.k.a. CAHL, DF2, HGRG8, NY-REN-2)
  Cloning method: Unknown
Terms and licenses: Academic/Nonprofit Terms; Industry Terms: Not Available to Industry
Depositor comments: ORF extracted from transcript variant 1 NCBI: NM_016258.2 Plasmids from this collection were made available to the research community and donated after the lab closed. Please note that the sequence provided by the depositing laboratory may be theoretical/predicted or based on Sanger sequencing results. There may be discrepancies between sequencing results obtained by Addgene and the depositor sequence. If an Addgene verified sequence is not available, please contact before placing your order to request that our lab fully sequence the plasmid.
How to cite: pT7-MS2-HA-C1-HsYTHDF2_AB was a gift from Elisa Izaurralde (Addgene plasmid # 148319 ; http://n2t.net/addgene:148319 ; RRID:Addgene_148319)
